>Addgene plasmid #137867 | pPN435 | addgene full sequence | sequence record 271865 | Addgene NGS Result
TGAGACCCGTTACATAACTTACGGTAAATGGCCCGCCTGGCTGACCGCCCAACGACCCCCGCCCATTGAC
GTCAATAGTAACGCCAATAGGGACTTTCCATTGACGTCAATGGGTGGAGTATTTACGGTAAACTGCCCAC
TTGGCAGTACATCAAGTGTATCATATGCCAAGTACGCCCCCTATTGACGTCAATGACGGTAAATGGCCCG
CCTGGCATTGTGCCCAGTACATGACCTTATGGGACTTTCCTACTTGGCAGTACATCTACGTATTAGTCAT
CGCTATTACCATGGTCGAGGTGAGCCCCACGTTCTGCTTCACTCTCCCCATCTCCCCCCCCTCCCCACCC
CCAATTTTGTATTTATTTATTTTTTAATTATTTTGTGCAGCGATGGGGGCGGGGGGGGGGGGGGCGCGCG
CCAGGCGGGGCGGGGSGGGGSGRGGGGSGGGGSGGGGSGRGGSGGRGRGGKGCGGCGGCAGCCAATCAGA
GCGGCGCGCTCCGAAAGTTTCCTTTTATGGCGAGGCGGCGGCGGCGGCGGCCCTATAAAAAGCGAAGCGC
GCGGCGGGCGGGAGTCGCTGCGCGCTGCCTTCGCCCCGTGCCCCGCTCCGCCGCCGCCTCGCGCCGCCCG
CCCCGGCTCTGACTGACCGCGTTACTCCCACAGGTGAGCGGGCGGGACGGCCCTTCTCCTCCGGGCTGTA
ATTAGCTGAGCAAGAGGTAAGGGTTTAAGGGATGGTTGGTTGGTGGGGTATTAATGTTTAATTACCTGGA
GCACCTGCCTGAAATCACTTTTTTTCAGGTTGGACCGGTGCCACCATGGACTATAAGGACCACGACGGAG
ACTACAAGGATCATGATATTGATTACAAAGACGATGACGATAAGATGGCCCCAAAGAAGAAGCGGAAGGT
CGGTATCCACGGAGTCCCAGCAGCCGACAAGAAGTACAGCATCGGCCTGGACATCGGCACCAACTCTGTG
GGCTGGGCCGTGATCACCGACGAGTACAAGGTGCCCAGCAAGAAATTCAAGGTGCTGGGCAACACCGACC
GGCACAGCATCAAGAAGAACCTGATCGGAGCCCTGCTGTTCGACAGCGGCGAAACAGCCGAGGCCACCCG
GCTGAAGAGAACCGCCAGAAGAAGATACACCAGACGGAAGAACCGGATCTGCTATCTGCAAGAGATCTTC
AGCAACGAGATGGCCAAGGTGGACGACAGCTTCTTCCACAGACTGGAAGAGTCCTTCCTGGTGGAAGAGG
ATAAGAAGCACGAGCGGCACCCCATCTTCGGCAACATCGTGGACGAGGTGGCCTACCACGAGAAGTACCC
CACCATCTACCACCTGAGAAAGAAACTGGTGGACAGCACCGACAAGGCCGACCTGCGGCTGATCTATCTG
GCCCTGGCCCACATGATCAAGTTCCGGGGCCACTTCCTGATCGAGGGCGACCTGAACCCCGACAACAGCG
ACGTTGACAAGCTGTTCATCCAGCTGGTGCAGACCTACAACCAGCTGTTCGAGGAAAACCCCATCAACGC
CAGCGGCGTGGACGCCAAGGCCATCCTGTCTGCCAGACTGAGCAAGAGCAGACGGCTGGAAAATCTGATC
GCCCAGCTGCCCGGCGAGAAGAAGAATGGCCTGTTCGGAAACCTGATTGCCCTGAGCCTGGGCCTGACCC
CCAACTTCAAGAGCAACTTCGACCTGGCCGAGGATGCCAAACTGCAGCTGAGCAAGGACACCTACGACGA
CGACCTGGACAACCTGCTGGCCCAGATCGGCGACCAGTACGCCGACCTGTTTCTGGCCGCCAAGAACCTG
TCCGACGCCATCCTGCTGAGCGACATCCTGAGAGTGAACACCGAGATCACCAAGGCCCCCCTGAGCGCCT
CTATGATCAAGAGATACGACGAGCACCACCAGGACCTGACCCTGCTGAAAGCTCTCGTGCGGCAGCAGCT
GCCTGAGAAGTACAAAGAGATTTTCTTCGACCAGAGCAAGAACGGCTACGCCGGCTACATTGACGGCGGA
GCCAGCCAGGAAGAGTTCTACAAGTTCATCAAGCCCATCCTGGAAAAGATGGACGGCACCGAGGAACTGC
TCGTGAAGCTGAACAGAGAGGACCTGCTGCGGAAGCAGCGGACCTTCGACAACGGCAGCATCCCCCACCA
GATCCACCTGGGAGAGCTGCACGCCATTCTGCGGCGGCAGGAAGATTTTTACCCATTCCTGAAGGACAAC
CGGGAAAAGATCGAGAAGATCCTGACCTTCCGCATCCCCTACTACGTGGGCCCTCTGGCCAGGGGAAACA
GCAGATTCGCCTGGATGACCAGAAAGAGCGAGGAAACCATCACCCCCTGGAACTTCGAGGAAGTGGTGGA
CAAGGGCGCTTCCGCCCAGAGCTTCATCGAGCGGATGACCAACTTCGATAAGAACCTGCCCAACGAGAAG
GTGCTGCCCAAGCACAGCCTGCTGTACGAGTACTTCACCGTGTATAACGAGCTGACCAAAGTGAAATACG
TGACCGAGGGAATGAGAAAGCCCGCCTTCCTGAGCGGCGAGCAGAAAAAGGCCATCGTGGACCTGCTGTT
CAAGACCAACCGGAAAGTGACCGTGAAGCAGCTGAAAGAGGACTACTTCAAGAAAATCGAGTGCTTCGAC
TCCGTGGAAATCTCCGGCGTGGAAGATCGGTTCAACGCCTCCCTGGGCACATACCACGATCTGCTGAAAA
TTATCAAGGACAAGGACTTCCTGGACAATGAGGAAAACGAGGACATTCTGGAAGATATCGTGCTGACCCT
GACACTGTTTGAGGACAGAGAGATGATCGAGGAACGGCTGAAAACCTATGCCCACCTGTTCGACGACAAA
GTGATGAAGCAGCTGAAGCGGCGGAGATACACCGGCTGGGGCAGGCTGAGCCGGAAGCTGATCAACGGCA
TCCGGGACAAGCAGTCCGGCAAGACAATCCTGGATTTCCTGAAGTCCGACGGCTTCGCCAACAGAAACTT
CATGCAGCTGATCCACGACGACAGCCTGACCTTTAAAGAGGACATCCAGAAAGCCCAGGTGTCCGGCCAG
GGCGATAGCCTGCACGAGCACATTGCCAATCTGGCCGGCAGCCCCGCCATTAAGAAGGGCATCCTGCAGA
CAGTGAAGGTGGTGGACGAGCTCGTGAAAGTGATGGGCCGGCACAAGCCCGAGAACATCGTGATCGAAAT
GGCCAGAGAGAACCAGACCACCCAGAAGGGACAGAAGAACAGCCGCGAGAGAATGAAGCGGATCGAAGAG
GGCATCAAAGAGCTGGGCAGCCAGATCCTGAAAGAACACCCCGTGGAAAACACCCAGCTGCAGAACGAGA
AGCTGTACCTGTACTACCTGCAGAATGGGCGGGATATGTACGTGGACCAGGAACTGGACATCAACCGGCT
GTCCGACTACGATGTGGACCATATCGTGCCTCAGAGCTTTCTGAAGGACGACTCCATCGACAACAAGGTG
CTGACCAGAAGCGACAAGAACCGGGGCAAGAGCGACAACGTGCCCTCCGAAGAGGTCGTGAAGAAGATGA
AGAACTACTGGCGGCAGCTGCTGAACGCCAAGCTGATTACCCAGAGAAAGTTCGACAATCTGACCAAGGC
CGAGAGAGGCGGCCTGAGCGAACTGGATAAGGCCGGCTTCATCAAGAGACAGCTGGTGGAAACCCGGCAG
ATCACAAAGCACGTGGCACAGATCCTGGACTCCCGGATGAACACTAAGTACGACGAGAATGACAAGCTGA
TCCGGGAAGTGAAAGTGATCACCCTGAAGTCCAAGCTGGTGTCCGATTTCCGGAAGGATTTCCAGTTTTA
CAAAGTGCGCGAGATCAACAACTACCACCACGCCCACGACGCCTACCTGAACGCCGTCGTGGGAACCGCC
CTGATCAAAAAGTACCCTAAGCTGGAAAGCGAGTTCGTGTACGGCGACTACAAGGTGTACGACGTGCGGA
AGATGATCGCCAAGAGCGAGCAGGAAATCGGCAAGGCTACCGCCAAGTACTTCTTCTACAGCAACATCAT
GAACTTTTTCAAGACCGAGATTACCCTGGCCAACGGCGAGATCCGGAAGCGGCCTCTGATCGAGACAAAC
GGCGAAACCGGGGAGATCGTGTGGGATAAGGGCCGGGATTTTGCCACCGTGCGGAAAGTGCTGAGCATGC
CCCAAGTGAATATCGTGAAAAAGACCGAGGTGCAGACAGGCGGCTTCAGCAAAGAGTCTATCCTGCCCAA
GAGGAACAGCGATAAGCTGATCGCCAGAAAGAAGGACTGGGACCCTAAGAAGTACGGCGGCTTCGACAGC
CCCACCGTGGCCTATTCTGTGCTGGTGGTGGCCAAAGTGGAAAAGGGCAAGTCCAAGAAACTGAAGAGTG
TGAAAGAGCTGCTGGGGATCACCATCATGGAAAGAAGCAGCTTCGAGAAGAATCCCATCGACTTTCTGGA
AGCCAAGGGCTACAAAGAAGTGAAAAAGGACCTGATCATCAAGCTGCCTAAGTACTCCCTGTTCGAGCTG
GAAAACGGCCGGAAGAGAATGCTGGCCTCTGCCGGCGAACTGCAGAAGGGAAACGAACTGGCCCTGCCCT
CCAAATATGTGAACTTCCTGTACCTGGCCAGCCACTATGAGAAGCTGAAGGGCTCCCCCGAGGATAATGA
GCAGAAACAGCTGTTTGTGGAACAGCACAAGCACTACCTGGACGAGATCATCGAGCAGATCAGCGAGTTC
TCCAAGAGAGTGATCCTGGCCGACGCTAATCTGGACAAAGTGCTGTCCGCCTACAACAAGCACCGGGATA
AGCCCATCAGAGAGCAGGCCGAGAATATCATCCACCTGTTTACCCTGACCAATCTGGGAGCCCCTGCCGC
CTTCAAGTACTTTGACACCACCATCGACCGGAAGAGGTACACCAGCACCAAAGAGGTGCTGGACGCCACC
CTGATCCACCAGAGCATCACCGGCCTGTACGAGACACGGATCGACCTGTCTCAGCTGGGAGGCGACAAAA
GGCCGGCGGCCACGAAAAAGGCCGGCCAGGCAAAAAAGAAAAAGTAAGAATTCCTAGAGCTCGCTGATCA
GCCTCGACTGTGCCTTCTAGTTGCCAGCCATCTGTTGTTTGCCCCTCCCCCGTGCCTTCCTTGACCCTGG
AAGGTGCCACTCCCACTGTCCTTTCCTAATAAAATGAGGAAATTGCATCGCATTGTCTGAGTAGGTGTCA
TTCTATTCTGGGGGGTGGGGTGGGGCAGGACAGCAAGGGGGAGGATTGGGAAGAGAATAGCAGGCATGCT
GGGGAGCGGCCGCAGGAACCCCTAGTGATGGAGTTGGCCACTCCCTCTCTGCGCGCTCGCTCGCTCACTG
AGGCCGGGCGACCAAAGGTCGCCCGACGCCCGGGCTTTGCCCGGGCGGCCTCAGTGAGCGAGCGAGCGCG
CAGCTGCCTGCAGGGGCGCCTGATGCGGTATTTTCTCCTTACGCATCTGTGCGGTATTTCACACCGCATA
[95 nt withheld, positions 5531-5625]
T
[46 nt withheld, positions 5627-5672]
C
[141 nt withheld, positions 5674-5814]
CCTTTGACGTTGGAGTCCACGTTCTTT
[37 nt withheld, positions 5842-5878]
ACTCTATCTCGGGCTATTCTTTTGATTTATAAGGGATTTTGCCGATTTCGGTCTATTGGTTAAAAAATGA
GCTGATTTAACAAAAATTTAACGCGAATTTTAACAAAATATTAACGTTTACAATTTTATGGTGCACTCTC
AGTACAATCTGCTCTGATGCCGCATAGTTAAGCCAGCCCCGACACCCGCCAACACCCGCTGACGCGCCCT
GACGGGCTTGTCTGCTCCCGGCATCCGCTTACAGACAAGCTGTGACCGTCTCCGGGAGCTGCATGTGTCA
GAGGTTTTCACCGTCATCACCGAAACGCGCGAGACGAAAGGGCCTCGTGATACGCCTATTTTTATAGGTT
AATGTCATGATAATAATGGTTTCTTAGACGTCAGGTGGCACTTCCAGCCAGGACAGAAATGCCTCGACTT
CGCTGCTACCCAAGGTTGCCGGGTGACGCACACCGTGGAAACGGATGAAGGCACGAACCCAGTGGACATA
AGCCTGTTCGGTTCGTAAGCTGTAATGCAAGTAGCGTATGCGCTCACGCAACTGGTCCAGAACCTTGACC
GAACGCAGCGGTGGTAACGGCGCAGTGGCGGTTTTCATGGCTTGTTATGACTGTTTTTTTGGGGTACAGT
CTATGCCTCGGGCATCCAAGCAGCAAGCGCGTTACGCCGTGGGTCGATGTTTGATGTTATGGAGCAGCAA
CGATGTTACGCAGCAGGGCAGTCGCCCTAAAACAAAGTTAAACATTATGAGGGAAGCGGTGATCGCCGAA
GTATCGACTCAACTATCAGAGGTAGTTGGCGTCATCGAGCGCCATCTCGAACCGACGTTGCTGGCCGTAC
ATTTGTACGGCTCCGCAGTGGATGGCGGCCTGAAGCCACACAGTGATATTGATTTGCTGGTTACGGTGAC
CGTAAGGCTTGATGAAACAACGCGGCGAGCTTTGATCAACGACCTTTTGGAAACTTCGGCTTCCCCTGGA
GAGAGCGAGATTCTCCGCGCTGTAGAAGTCACCATTGTTGTGCACGACGACATCATTCCGTGGCGTTATC
CAGCTAAGCGCGAACTGCAATTTGGAGAATGGCAGCGCAATGACATTCTTGCAGGTATCTTCGAGCCAGC
CACGATCGACATTGATCTGGCTATCTTGCTGACAAAAGCAAGAGAACATAGCGTTGCCTTGGTAGGTCCA
GCGGCGGAGGAACTCTTTGATCCGGTTCCTGAACAGGATCTATTTGAGGCGCTAAATGAAACCTTAACGC
TATGGAACTCGCCGCCCGACTGGGCTGGCGATGAGCGAAATGTAGTGCTTACGTTGTCCCGCATTTGGTA
CAGCGCAGTAACCGGCAAAATCGCGCCGAAGGATGTCGCTGCCGACTGGGCAATGGAGCGCCTGCCGGCC
CAGTATCAGCCCGTCATACTTGAAGCTAGACAGGCTTATCTTGGACAAGAAGAAGATCGCTTGGCCTCGC
GCGCAGATCAGTTGGAAGAATTTGTCCACTACGTGAAAGGCGAGATCACCAAGGTAGTCGGCAAATAAAA
GCATTGGTAACTGTCAGACCAAGTTTACTCATATATACTTTAGATTGATTTAAAACTTCATTTTTAATTT
AAAAGGATCTAGGTGAAGATCCTTTTTGATAATCTCATGACCAAAATCCCTTAACGTGAGTTTTCGTTCC
ACTGAGCGTCAGACCCCGTAGAAAAGATCAAAGGATCTTCTTGAGATCCTTTTTTTCTGCGCGTAATCTG
CTGCTTGCAAACAAAAAAACCACCGCTACCAGCGGTGGTTTGTTTGCCGGATCAAGAGCTACCAACTCTT
TTTCCGAAGGTAACTGGCTTCAGCAGAGCGCAGATACCAAATACTGTTCTTCTAGTGTAGCCGTAGTTAG
GCCACCACTTCAAGAACTCTGTAGCACCGCCTACATACCTCGCTCTGCTAATCCTGTTACCAGTGGCTGC
TGCCAGTGGCGATAAGTCGTGTCTTACCGGGTTGGACTCAAGACGATAGTTACCGGATAAGGCGCAGCGG
TCGGGCTGAACGGGGGGTTCGTGCACACAGCCCAGCTTGGAGCGAACGACCTACACCGAACTGAGATACC
TACAGCGTGAGCTATGAGAAAGCGCCACGCTTCCCGAAGGGAGAAAGGCGGACAGGTATCCGGTAAGCGG
CAGGGTCGGAACAGGAGAGCGCACGAGGGAGCTTCCAGGGGGAAACGCCTGGTATCTTTATAGTCCTGTC
GGGTTTCGCCACCTCTGACTTGAGCGTCGATTTTTGTGATGCTCGTCAGGGGGGCGGAGCCTATGGAAAA
ACGCCAGCAACGCGGCCTTTTTACGGTTCCTGGCCTTTTGCTGGCCTTTTGCTCAGGTCTCATCTAGAGG
CATGTGAGGGCCTATTTCCCATGATTCCTTCATATTTGCATATACGATACAAGGCTGTTAGAGAGATAAT
TGGAATTAATTTGACTGTAAACACAAAGATATTAGTACAAAATACGTGACGTAGAAAGTAATAATTTCTT
GGGTAGTTTGCAGTTTTAAAATTATGTTTTAAAATGGACTATCATATGCTTACCGTAACTTGAAAGTATT
TCGATTTCTTGGCTTTATATATCTTGTGGAAAGGACGAAACACCGTTTCCTCAAACAATTCTTGTGTTTT
AGAGCTAGAAATAGCAAGTTAAAATAAGGCTAGTCCGTTATCAACTTGAAAAAGTGGCACCGAGTCGGTG
CTTTTTTGTTTTAGAGCTAGAAATAGCAAGTTAAAATAAGGCTAGTCCGTTTTTAGCGCGTGCGCCAATT
CTGCAGACAAATGGCTCTAG
Features (pLannotate 1.2.2; 19 found; start..end, strand, type, name):
      8..293     +  enhancer       CMV enhancer: human cytomegalovirus immediate early enhancer; contains an 18-bp deletion relative to the standard CMV enhancer
    295..570     +  promoter       chicken β-actin promoter: No description available
    571..798     +  intron         hybrid intron: hybrid between chicken β-actin (CBA) and minute virus of mice (MMV) introns (Gray et al., 2011)
    936..2651    +  CDS            Cas9(N): N-terminal portion of Streptococcus pyogenes Cas9 (Zetsche et al., 2015)
   2538..5036    +  CDS            Cas9(C): C-terminal portion of Streptococcus pyogenes Cas9 (Zetsche et al., 2015)
   5037..5084    +  CDS            nucleoplasmin NLS: bipartite nuclear localization signal from nucleoplasmin
   5118..5229    +  polyA_signal   bGH poly(A) signal: bovine growth hormone polyadenylation signal
   5334..5474    +  repeat_region  AAV2 ITR: inverted terminal repeat of adeno-associated virus serotype 2 inverted
   5479..5530    -  misc_feature   bom (fragment): basis of mobility region from pBR322
   5549..6004    +  rep_origin     f1 ori (sequence partly withheld): f1 bacteriophage origin of replication; arrow indicates direction of (+) strand synthesis
   6005..6054    -  misc_feature   bom (fragment): basis of mobility region from pBR322
   6156..6191    -  CDS            rop (fragment): Rop protein, which maintains plasmids at low copy number; rop
   6363..6386    +  promoter       Pc promoter (fragment): intI1 (promoter lies within the coding sequence); class 1 integron promoter
   6562..6618    +  CDS            GmR (fragment): gentamycin acetyltransferase; aacC1; confers resistance to gentamycin
   6625..7416    +  CDS            SmR: aminoglycoside adenylyltransferase (Murphy, 1985); aadA; confers resistance to spectinomycin and streptomycin
   7599..8187    +  rep_origin     ori: high-copy-number ColE1/pMB1/pBR322/pUC origin of replication
   8264..8504    +  promoter       U6 promoter: RNA polymerase III promoter for human U6 snRNA
   8534..8609    +  misc_RNA       gRNA scaffold: guide RNA scaffold for the Streptococcus pyogenes CRISPR/Cas9 system
   8616..8659    +  misc_RNA       gRNA scaffold (fragment): guide RNA scaffold for the Streptococcus pyogenes CRISPR/Cas9 system
