[The description below was written by a language model from this plasmid's Addgene catalogue record and pLannotate feature annotations shown in this document.]
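Description:
pPN435 is a mammalian CRISPR plasmid built on the pX330S-3 backbone that expresses a single guide RNA, designated i3, directed against human TCF4 for CRISPR interference. It is propagated in E. coli as a high-copy plasmid through a ColE1/pUC-type origin and is selected with spectinomycin through the aadA (SmR) aminoglycoside adenylyltransferase gene. An f1 phage origin is also present, along with small annotated fragments of bom, rop, a class 1 integron promoter and a gentamicin resistance gene that appear to be backbone remnants.

The stated payload is the guide cassette. A human U6 RNA polymerase III promoter drives the TCF4-targeting spacer fused to the Streptococcus pyogenes gRNA scaffold, and a second partial scaffold fragment is annotated just downstream. The sequenced plasmid (about 8.7 kb) also carries a Cas9 expression unit. It consists of a CMV enhancer, chicken β-actin promoter and hybrid intron driving an S. pyogenes Cas9 coding sequence, which the annotation tool reports as overlapping N- and C-terminal portions. This is followed by a nucleoplasmin nuclear localization signal and a bGH polyadenylation signal, with a single AAV2 ITR annotated after the cassette. The record does not say whether this Cas9 is catalytically active, and the stated purpose concerns only gRNA expression.

The associated publication describes a multiplexed gRNA piggyBac transposon system for inducing CRISPRi and CRISPRa in human pluripotent stem cells. The plasmid therefore plausibly supplies one U6-gRNA unit for that system, although the record does not describe any assembly steps. The 5′ cloning site is listed as unknown.
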