Addgene plasmid #137867: pPN435
Purpose: Expression of gRNA i3 targeting TCF4 for CRISPRi; U6 promoter
Depositing lab: Lindy Barrett. Depositing organization: Broad Institute. Publication: A multiplexed gRNA piggyBac transposon system facilitates efficient induction of CRISPRi and CRISPRa in human pluripotent stem cells. Hazelbaker DZ, Beccard A, Angelini G, Mazzucato P, Messana A, Lam D, Eggan K, Barrett LE. Sci Rep. 2020 Jan 20;10(1):635. doi: 10.1038/s41598-020-57500-1. PubMed 31959800.
Backbone
  Vector backbone: pX330S-3
  Vector type: Mammalian Expression, CRISPR
Growth in bacteria
  Bacterial resistance: Spectinomycin, 50 μg/mL
  Growth temperature: 37°C
  Growth strain: DH5alpha
  Copy number: High Copy
Gene/Insert
  Gene/Insert name: TCF4
  gRNA/shRNA sequence: TTTCCTCAAACAATTCTTGT
  Species: H. sapiens (human)
  Entrez Gene: TCF4 (a.k.a. CDG2T, E2-2, FCD2, FECD3, ITF-2, ITF2, PTHS, SEF-2, SEF2, SEF2-1, SEF2-1A, SEF2-1B, SEF2-1D, TCF-4, bHLHb19)
  Promoter: U6
  Cloning method: Restriction Enzyme; 5′ cloning site Unknown (unknown if destroyed)
Terms and licenses: Academic/Nonprofit Terms; Industry Terms: Not Available to Industry
How to cite: pPN435 was a gift from Lindy Barrett (Addgene plasmid # 137867 ; http://n2t.net/addgene:137867 ; RRID:Addgene_137867)
